Addgene plasmid #195827: pENTR223-EBNA1
Purpose: Gateway Entry Clone of Epstein-Barr virus EBNA1
Depositing lab: Eric Johannsen. Depositing organization: Brigham and Women's Hospital. Publication: Epstein-Barr virus and virus human protein interaction maps. Calderwood MA, Venkatesan K, Xing L, Chase MR, Vazquez A, Holthaus AM, Ewence AE, Li N, Hirozane-Kishikawa T, Hill DE, Vidal M, Kieff E, Johannsen E. Proc Natl Acad Sci U S A. 2007 May 1;104(18):7606-11. doi: 10.1073/pnas.0702332104. Epub 2007 Apr 19. PubMed 17446270.
Backbone
  Vector backbone: pENTR223.1
  Backbone manufacturer: Invitrogen
  Backbone size w/o insert (bp): 2875
  Vector type: Gateway Entry Vector
Growth in bacteria
  Bacterial resistance: Spectinomycin, 50 μg/mL
  Growth temperature: 37°C
  Growth strain: DH5alpha
  Copy number: High Copy
Gene/Insert
  Gene/Insert name: EBNA1
  Species: Epstein-Barr virus
  Entrez Gene: EBNA-1 (a.k.a. HHV4_EBNA-1.1)
  Cloning method: Gateway Cloning
Terms and licenses: Academic/Nonprofit Terms; Industry Terms: Not Available to Industry
How to cite: pENTR223-EBNA1 was a gift from Eric Johannsen (Addgene plasmid # 195827 ; http://n2t.net/addgene:195827 ; RRID:Addgene_195827)
