[The description below was written by a language model from this plasmid's Addgene catalogue record and pLannotate feature annotations shown in this document.]
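Description:
pENTR223-EBNA1 is a Gateway entry clone built on the Invitrogen pENTR223.1 backbone (recorded as 2,875 bp without insert) that carries the Epstein-Barr virus EBNA1 open reading frame. It is a bacterial shuttle plasmid rather than an expression vector. It replicates in E. coli from a high-copy ColE1/pUC-type origin and is selected with spectinomycin through the aadA (SmR) aminoglycoside adenylyltransferase gene. This gene appears to be driven by a class 1 integron Pc promoter fragment lying upstream, next to a remnant of a gentamicin resistance gene. The annotated sequence record is 4,710 nt and is labelled a partial NGS result, so it may not represent a fully verified assembly.

The EBNA1 coding sequence (about 1.9 kb) sits between two attL-type recombination sites in opposite orientation. The annotation software calls both sites attL3, which probably reflects an imprecise match, since a standard entry clone would carry two distinct attL variants. These sites allow LR Clonase-mediated transfer of the ORF into any compatible Gateway destination vector, which then supplies the promoter, tags and host-specific elements. rrnB T1 and T2 terminators upstream of the cassette insulate the insert from read-through transcription. A T7 promoter lies just outside the downstream att site, pointing back toward the insert, and short lacI and lacZα fragments are backbone remnants.

EBNA1 is the viral nuclear antigen required for latent infection and for episomal maintenance of oriP-containing DNA. The clone belongs to a collection of EBV ORFs assembled for mapping virus–virus and virus–human protein interactions, and it serves as a source for moving EBNA1 into expression or interaction-assay vectors.
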