Features (pLannotate 1.2.2; 12 found; start..end, strand, type, name):
    121..213     +  CDS            lacI (fragment): lac repressor; lacI; The lac repressor binds to the lac operator to inhibit transcription in E. coli. This inhibition can be relieved by adding lactose or isopropyl-β-D-thiogalactopyranoside (IPTG).
    268..295     -  terminator     rrnB T2 terminator: transcription terminator T2 from the E. coli rrnB gene
    427..470     +  terminator     rrnB T1 terminator: Escherichia coli rrnB; transcription terminator T1 from the E. coli rrnB gene
    517..553     -  CDS            lacZα (fragment): LacZα fragment of β-galactosidase; lacZ fragment
    570..665     +  protein_bind   attL3: mutant version of attL; recombination site for the Gateway® LR reaction LR Clonase™
    668..2590    +  CDS            EBNA1: Epstein-Barr nuclear antigen 1, also known as EBNA-1 crucial for latent viral infection, and for episomal amplification of vectors containing the oriP origin (Okita et al., 2013)
   2592..2687    -  protein_bind   attL3: mutant version of attL; recombination site for the Gateway® LR reaction LR Clonase™
   2706..2724    -  promoter       T7 promoter: promoter for bacteriophage T7 RNA polymerase
   2914..2937    +  promoter       Pc promoter (fragment): intI1 (promoter lies within the coding sequence); class 1 integron promoter
   3113..3169    +  CDS            GmR (fragment): gentamycin acetyltransferase; aacC1; confers resistance to gentamycin
   3176..3967    +  CDS            SmR: aminoglycoside adenylyltransferase (Murphy, 1985); aadA; confers resistance to spectinomycin and streptomycin
   4060..4648    +  rep_origin     ori: high-copy-number ColE1/pMB1/pBR322/pUC origin of replication
>Addgene plasmid #195827 | pENTR223-EBNA1 | addgene full sequence | sequence record 384910 | Addgene Partial NGS Result
CTTTCCTGCGTTATCCCCTGATTCTGTGGATAACCGTATTACCGCCTTTGAGTGAGCTGATACCGCTCGC
CGCAGCCGAACGACCGAGCGCAGCGAGTCAGTGAGCGAGGAAGCGGAAGAGCGCCCAATACGCAAACCGC
CTCTCCCCGCGCGTTGGCCGATTCATTAATGCAGCTGGCACGACAGGTTTCCCGACTGGAAAGCGGGCAG
TGAGCGCAACGCAATTAATACGCGTACCGCTAGCCAGGAAGAGTTTGTAGAAACGCAAAAAGGCCATCCG
TCAGGATGGCCTTCTGCTTAGTTTGATGCCTGGCAGTTTATGGCGGGCGTCCTGCCCGCCACCCTCCGGG
CCGTTGCTTCACAACGTTCAAATCCGCTCCCGGCGGATTTGTCCTACTCAGGAGAGCGTTCACCGACAAA
CAACAGATAAAACGAAAGGCCCAGTCTTCCGACTGAGCCTTTCGTTTTATTTGATGCCTGGCAGTTCCCT
ACTCTCGCGTTAACGCTAGCATGGATGTTTTCCCAGTCACGACGTTGTAAAACGACGGCCAGTCTTAAGC
TCGGGCCCCAAATAATGATTTTATTTTGACTGATAGTGACCTGTTCGTTGCAACAAATTGATGAGCAATG
CTTTTTTATAATGCCAACTTTGTACAAAAAAGTTGGCATGTCTGACGAGGGGCCAGGTACAGGACCTGGA
AATGGCCTAGGAGAGAAGGGAGACACATCTGGACCAGAAGGCTCCGGCGGCAGTGGACCTCAAAGAAGAG
GGGGTGATAACCATGGACGAGGACGGGGAAGAGGACGAGGACGAGGAGGCGGAAGACCAGGAGCCCCGGG
CGGCTCAGGATCAGGGCCAAGACATAGAGATGGTGTCCGGAGACCCCAAAAACGTCCAAGTTGCATTGGC
TGCAAAGGGACCCACGGTGGAACAGGAGCAGGAGCAGGAGCGGGAGGGGCAGGAGCAGGAGGGGCAGGAG
CAGGAGGAGGGGCAGGAGCAGGAGGAGGGGCAGGAGGGGCAGGAGGGGCAGGAGGGGCAGGAGCAGGAGG
AGGGGCAGGAGCAGGAGGAGGGGCAGGAGGGGCAGGAGGGGCAGGAGCAGGAGGAGGGGCAGGAGCAGGA
GGAGGGGCAGGAGGGGCAGGAGCAGGAGGAGGGGCAGGAGGGGCAGGAGGGGCAGGAGCAGGAGGAGGGG
CAGGAGCAGGAGGAGGGGCAGGAGGGGCAGGAGCAGGAGGAGGGGCAGGAGGGGCAGGAGGGGCAGGAGC
AGGAGGAGGGGCAGGAGCAGGAGGGGCAGGAGGGGCAGGAGGGGCAGGAGCAGGAGGGGCAGGAGCAGGA
GGAGGGGCAGGAGGGGCAGGAGGGGCAGGAGCAGGAGGGGCAGGAGCAGGAGGGGCAGGAGCAGGAGGGG
CAGGAGCAGGAGGGGCAGGAGGGGCAGGAGCAGGAGGGGCAGGAGGGGCAGGAGCAGGAGGGGCAGGAGG
GGCAGGAGCAGGAGGAGGGGCAGGAGGGGCAGGAGCAGGAGGAGGGGCAGGAGGGGCAGGAGCAGGAGGG
GCAGGAGGGGCAGGAGCAGGAGGGGCAGGAGGGGCAGGAGCAGGAGGGGCAGGAGGGGCAGGAGCAGGAG
GAGGGGCAGGAGCAGGAGGGGCAGGAGCAGGAGGTGGAGGCCGGGGTCGAGGAGGCAGTGGAGGCCGGGG
TCGAGGAGGTAGTGGAGGCCGGGGTCGAGGAGGTAGTGGAGGCCGCCGGGGTAGAGGACGTGAAAGAGCC
AGGGGGGGAAGTCGTGAAAGAGCCAGGGGGAGAGGTCGTGGACGTGGAGAAAAGAGGCCCAGGAGTCCCA
GTAGTCAGTCATCATCATCCGGGTCTCCACCGCGCAGGCCCCCTCCAGGTAGAAGGCCATTTTTCCACCC
TGTAGGGGAAGCCGATTATTTTGAATACCACCAAGAAGGTGGCCCAGATGGTGAGCCTGACGTGCCCCCG
GGAGCGATAGAGCAGGGCCCCGCAGATGACCCAGGAGAAGGCCCAAGCACTGGACCCCGGGGTCAGGGTG
ATGGAGGCAGGCGCAAAAAAGGAGGGTGGTTTGGAAAGCATCGTGGTCAAGGAGGTTCCAACCCGAAATT
TGAGAACATTGCAGAAGGTTTAAGAGCTCTCCTGGCTAGGAGTCACGTAGAAAGGACTACCGACGAAGGA
ACTTGGGTCGCCGGTGTGTTCGTATATGGAGGTAGTAAGACCTCCCTTTACAACCTAAGGCGAGGAACTG
CCCTTGCTATTCCACAATGTCGTCTTACACCATTGAGTCGTCTCCCCTTTGGAATGGCCCCTGGACCCGG
CCCACAACCTGGCCCGCTAAGGGAGTCCATTGTCTGTTATTTCATGGTCTTTTTACAAACTCATATATTT
GCTGAGGTTTTGAAGGATGCGATTAAGGACCTTGTTATGACAAAGCCCGCTCCTACCTGCAATATCAGGG
TGACTGTGTGCAGCTTTGACGATGGAGTAGATTTGCCTCCCTGGTTTCCACCTATGGTGGAAGGGGCTGC
CGCGGAGGGTGATGACGGAGATGACGGAGATGAAGGAGGTGATGGAGATGAGGGTGAGGAAGGGCAGGAG
CCAACTTTCTTGTACAAAGTTGGCATTATAAGAAAGCATTGCTTATCAATTTGTTGCAACGAACAGGTCA
CTATCAGTCAAAATAAAATCATTATTTGCCATCCAGCTGATATCCCCTATAGTGAGTCGTATTACATGGT
CATAGCTGTTTCCTGGCAGCTCTGGCCCGTGTCTCAAAATCTCTGATGTTACATTGCACAAGATAAAAAT
ATATCATCATGCCTCCTCTAGACCAGCCAGGACAGAAATGCCTCGACTTCGCTGCTACCCAAGGTTGCCG
GGTGACGCACACCGTGGAAACGGATGAAGGCACGAACCCAGTGGACATAAGCCTGTTCGGTTCGTAAGCT
GTAATGCAAGTAGCGTATGCGCTCACGCAACTGGTCCAGAACCTTGACCGAACGCAGCGGTGGTAACGGC
GCAGTGGCGGTTTTCATGGCTTGTTATGACTGTTTTTTTGGGGTACAGTCTATGCCTCGGGCATCCAAGC
AGCAAGCGCGTTACGCCGTGGGTCGATGTTTGATGTTATGGAGCAGCAACGATGTTACGCAGCAGGGCAG
TCGCCCTAAAACAAAGTTAAACATTATGAGGGAAGCGGTGATCGCCGAAGTATCGACTCAACTATCAGAG
GTAGTTGGCGTCATCGAGCGCCATCTCGAACCGACGTTGCTGGCCGTACATTTGTACGGCTCCGCAGTGG
ATGGCGGCCTGAAGCCACACAGTGATATTGATTTGCTGGTTACGGTGACCGTAAGGCTTGATGAAACAAC
GCGGCGAGCTTTGATCAACGACCTTTTGGAAACTTCGGCTTCCCCTGGAGAGAGCGAGATTCTCCGCGCT
GTAGAAGTCACCATTGTTGTGCACGACGACATCATTCCGTGGCGTTATCCAGCTAAGCGCGAACTGCAAT
TTGGAGAATGGCAGCGCAATGACATTCTTGCAGGTATCTTCGAGCCAGCCACGATCGACATTGATCTGGC
TATCTTGCTGACAAAAGCAAGAGAACATAGCGTTGCCTTGGTAGGTCCAGCGGCGGAGGAACTCTTTGAT
CCGGTTCCTGAACAGGATCTATTTGAGGCGCTAAATGAAACCTTAACGCTATGGAACTCGCCGCCCGACT
GGGCTGGCGATGAGCGAAATGTAGTGCTTACGTTGTCCCGCATTTGGTACAGCGCAGTAACCGGCAAAAT
CGCGCCGAAGGATGTCGCTGCCGACTGGGCAATGGAGCGCCTGCCGGCCCAGTATCAGCCCGTCATACTT
GAAGCTAGACAGGCTTATCTTGGACAAGAAGAAGATCGCTTGGCCTCGCGCGCAGATCAGTTGGAAGAAT
TTGTCCACTACGTGAAAGGCGAGATCACCAAGGTAGTCGGCAAATAACCCTCGAGCCACCCATGACCAAA
ATCCCTTAACGTGAGTTACGCGTCGTTCCACTGAGCGTCAGACCCCGTAGAAAAGATCAAAGGATCTTCT
TGAGATCCTTTTTTTCTGCGCGTAATCTGCTGCTTGCAAACAAAAAAACCACCGCTACCAGCGGTGGTTT
GTTTGCCGGATCAAGAGCTACCAACTCTTTTTCCGAAGGTAACTGGCTTCAGCAGAGCGCAGATACCAAA
TACTGTTCTTCTAGTGTAGCCGTAGTTAGGCCACCACTTCAAGAACTCTGTAGCACCGCCTACATACCTC
GCTCTGCTAATCCTGTTACCAGTGGCTGCTGCCAGTGGCGATAAGTCGTGTCTTACCGGGTTGGACTCAA
GACGATAGTTACCGGATAAGGCGCAGCGGTCGGGCTGAACGGGGGGTTCGTGCACACAGCCCAGCTTGGA
GCGAACGACCTACACCGAACTGAGATACCTACAGCGTGAGCTATGAGAAAGCGCCACGCTTCCCGAAGGG
AGAAAGGCGGACAGGTATCCGGTAAGCGGCAGGGTCGGAACAGGAGAGCGCACGAGGGAGCTTCCAGGGG
GAAACGCCTGGTATCTTTATAGTCCTGTCGGGTTTCGCCACCTCTGACTTGAGCGTCGATTTTTGTGATG
CTCGTCAGGGGGGCGGAGCCTATGGAAAAACGCCAGCAACGCGGCCTTTTTACGGTTCCTGGCCTTTTGC
TGGCCTTTTGCTCACATGTT
